Addgene plasmid #51308: Pyronic/pcDNA3.1(-)
Purpose: Pyronic, FRET sensor that allow quantitative measurement of pyruvate transport, pyruvate production and mitochondrial pyruvate consumption in intact individual cells at high temporal resolution.
Depositing lab: Luis Felipe Barros. Depositing organization: Centro de Estudios Cientificos. Publication: Imaging Mitochondrial Flux in Single Cells with a FRET Sensor for Pyruvate. San Martin A, Ceballo S, Baeza-Lehnert F, Lerchundi R, Valdebenito R, Contreras-Baeza Y, Alegria K, Barros LF. PLoS One. 2014 Jan 21;9(1):e85780. doi: 10.1371/journal.pone.0085780. eCollection 2014 Jan 21. PubMed 24465702.
Backbone
  Vector backbone: pcDNA3.1(-)
  Backbone manufacturer: Invitrogen
  Backbone size w/o insert (bp): 5419
  Total vector size (bp): 7681
  Vector type: Mammalian Expression
  Selectable markers: Neomycin (select with G418), Hygromycin
Growth in bacteria
  Bacterial resistance: Ampicillin, 100 μg/mL
  Growth temperature: 37°C
  Growth strain: DH5alpha
  Copy number: High Copy
Gene/Insert
  Gene/Insert name: Pyronic
  Species: Synthetic
  Insert size (bp): 2262
  Promoter: CMV
  Cloning method: Restriction Enzyme; 5′ cloning site BamHI (not destroyed); 3′ cloning site HindIII (not destroyed)
  Sequencing primers: 5′ T7Promoter; 3′ BGH Reverse
Terms and licenses: Academic/Nonprofit Terms; Industry Terms: Not Available to Industry
How to cite: Pyronic/pcDNA3.1(-) was a gift from Luis Felipe Barros (Addgene plasmid # 51308 ; http://n2t.net/addgene:51308 ; RRID:Addgene_51308)
