[The description below was written by a language model from this plasmid's Addgene catalogue record and pLannotate feature annotations shown in this document.]
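Description:
Pyronic/pcDNA3.1(-) is a mammalian expression plasmid, built on the Invitrogen pcDNA3.1(-) backbone, that encodes a genetically encoded FRET sensor for pyruvate. The roughly 2.3 kb synthetic insert sits between BamHI and HindIII sites in a 7,681 bp plasmid. It is a single fusion in which the E. coli transcriptional repressor PdhR, a regulator of the pyruvate dehydrogenase complex genes, is flanked by the cyan fluorescent protein mTFP1 on its N-terminal side and the yellow fluorescent protein Venus on its C-terminal side. In this arrangement PdhR presumably serves as the pyruvate-sensing domain, with mTFP1 and Venus as FRET donor and acceptor, so that the ratio of the two emissions reports pyruvate concentration. A short attB1 Gateway site lies in the linker between mTFP1 and PdhR, probably a remnant of earlier cloning.

Expression is driven by the CMV immediate-early enhancer and promoter and terminated by the bovine growth hormone polyadenylation signal. A T7 promoter upstream of the insert allows in vitro transcription and serves as a sequencing primer site. For stable mammalian selection the backbone carries a neomycin phosphotransferase gene under the SV40 early promoter with an SV40 poly(A) signal, conferring G418 resistance. The catalogue entry also lists hygromycin, but no hygromycin resistance gene appears in the annotated features. In bacteria the plasmid replicates from a high-copy ColE1/pUC-type origin under ampicillin selection, and it also contains an f1 origin. The short HIV-1 LTR, ble and lacI fragment annotations are probably incidental matches to backbone sequence. According to the record, the sensor is used for quantitative measurement of pyruvate transport, pyruvate production and mitochondrial pyruvate consumption in intact single cells at high temporal resolution.
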