Features (pLannotate 1.2.2; 23 found; start..end, strand, type, name):
      5..712     +  CDS            mTFP1: mTFP1 is a basic (constitutively fluorescent) cyan fluorescent protein published in 2006, derived from Clavularia sp.. It has low acid sensitivity.
    725..749     +  protein_bind   attB1: mutant version of attB; recombination site for the Gateway® BP reaction BP Clonase™
    770..1531    +  CDS            pdhR: PDHR_ECOLI - Also known as aceC, genA, yacB. Experimental evidence at protein level: Swiss-Prot protein existence level 1. Transcriptional repressor for the pyruvate dehydrogenase complex genes aceEF and lpd. From Escherichia coli (strain K12).
   1547..2266    +  CDS            Venus: yellow fluorescent protein (YFP) with fast and efficient maturation (Nagai et al., 2002) mammalian codon-optimized
   2299..2523    +  polyA_signal   bGH poly(A) signal: bovine growth hormone polyadenylation signal
   2527..2548    +  promoter       SV40 promoter (fragment): SV40 enhancer and early promoter
   2569..2997    +  rep_origin     f1 ori (sequence partly withheld): f1 bacteriophage origin of replication; arrow indicates direction of (+) strand synthesis
   3011..3340    +  promoter       SV40 promoter: SV40 enhancer and early promoter
   3407..4198    +  CDS            neo: KKA2_KLEPN - Also known as kan, nptII. Experimental evidence at protein level: Swiss-Prot protein existence level 1. Resistance to kanamycin, neomycin, paromomycin, ribostamycin, butirosin and gentamicin B. From Klebsiella pneumoniae.
   4222..4380    +  CDS            ble (fragment): BLE_KLEPN - Experimental evidence at protein level: Swiss-Prot protein existence level 1. Binding protein with a strong affinity to the bleomycin family of antibiotics. Binds to CL990; an antimitotic-antibiotic compound. From Klebsiella pneumoniae.
   4375..4496    +  polyA_signal   SV40 poly(A) signal: SV40 polyadenylation signal
   4569..4585    -  protein_bind   lac operator: The lac repressor binds to the lac operator to inhibit transcription in E. coli. This inhibition can be relieved by adding lactose or isopropyl-β-D-thiogalactopyranoside (IPTG). lac repressor encoded by lacI
   4593..4623    -  promoter       lac promoter: promoter for the E. coli lac operon
   4638..4659    -  protein_bind   CAP binding site: CAP binding activates transcription in the presence of cAMP. E. coli catabolite activator protein
   4672..4764    -  CDS            lacI (fragment): lac repressor; lacI; The lac repressor binds to the lac operator to inhibit transcription in E. coli. This inhibition can be relieved by adding lactose or isopropyl-β-D-thiogalactopyranoside (IPTG).
   4947..5532    -  rep_origin     ori: high-copy-number ColE1/pMB1/pBR322/pUC origin of replication
   5703..6563    -  CDS            AmpR: β-lactamase; bla; confers resistance to ampicillin, carbenicillin, and related antibiotics
   6564..6668    -  promoter       AmpR promoter: bla
   6727..6779    -  misc_feature   bom (fragment): basis of mobility region from pBR322
   6934..7313    +  enhancer       CMV enhancer: human cytomegalovirus immediate early enhancer
   7314..7517    +  promoter       CMV promoter: human cytomegalovirus (CMV) immediate early promoter
   7513..7546    +  LTR            5' LTR (truncated) (fragment): truncated 5' long terminal repeat (LTR) from HIV-1
   7562..7580    +  promoter       T7 promoter: promoter for bacteriophage T7 RNA polymerase
>Addgene plasmid #51308 | Pyronic/pcDNA3.1(-) | depositor full sequence | sequence record 78194 | Plasmid and insert
GAACATGGTGAGCAAGGGCGAGGAGACCACAATGGGCGTAATCAAGCCCGACATGAAGATCAAGCTGAAG
ATGGAGGGCAACGTGAATGGCCACGCCTTCGTGATCGAGGGCGAGGGCGAGGGCAAGCCCTACGACGGCA
CCAACACCATCAACCTGGAGGTGAAGGAGGGAGCCCCCCTGCCCTTCTCCTACGACATTCTGACCACCGC
GTTCGCCTACGGCAACAGGGCCTTCACCAAGTACCCCGACGACATCCCCAACTACTTCAAGCAGTCCTTC
CCCGAGGGCTACTCTTGGGAGCGCACCATGACCTTCGAGGACAAGGGCATCGTGAAGGTGAAGTCCGACA
TCTCCATGGAGGAGGACTCCTTCATCTACGAGATACACCTCAAGGGCGAGAACTTCCCCCCCAACGGCCC
CGTGATGCAGAAGAAGACCACCGGCTGGGACGCCTCCACCGAGAGGATGTACGTGCGCGACGGCGTGCTG
AAGGGCGACGTCAAGCACAAGCTGCTGCTGGAGGGCGGCGGCCACCACCGCGTTGACTTCAAGACCATCT
ACAGGGCCAAGAAGGCGGTGAAGCTGCCCGACTATCACTTTGTGGACCACCGCATCGAGATCCTGAACCA
CGACAAGGACTACAACAAGGTGACCGTTTACGAGAGCGCCGTGGCCCGCAACTCCACCGACGGCATGGAC
GAGCTGTACAAGAGATCTGGTACCACAAGTTTGTACAAAAAAGCAGGCTCCGAATTCGCCCTTGGTACCA
TGGCCTACAGCAAAATCCGCCAACCAAAACTCTCCGATGTGATTGAGCAGCAACTGGAGTTTTTGATCCT
CGAAGGCACTCTCCGCCCGGGCGAAAAACTCCCACCGGAACGCGAACTGGCAAAACAGTTTGACGTCTCC
CGTCCCTCCTTGCGTGAGGCGATTCAACGTCTCGAAGCGAAGGGCTTGTTGCTTCGTCGCCAGGGTGGCG
GCACTTTTGTCCAGAGCAGCCTATGGCAAAGTTTCAGCGATCCGCTGGTGGAGCTGCTCTCCGACCATCC
TGAGTCACAGTATGACTTGCTCGAAACACGACACGCCCTGGAAGGTATCGCCGCTTATTACGCCGCGCTG
CGTAGTACCGATGAAGACAAGGAACGCATCCGTGAACTCCACCACGCCATAGAGCTGGCGCAGCAGTCTG
GCGATCTGGACGCGGAATCAAACGCCGTACTCCAGTATCAGATTGCCGTCACCGAAGCGGCCCACAATGT
GGTTCTGCTTCATCTGCTAAGGTGTATGGAGCCGATGTTGGCCCAGAATGTCCGCCAGAACTTCGAATTG
CTCTATTCGCGTCGCGAGATGCTGCCGCTGGTGAGTAGTCACCGCACCCGCATATTTGAAGCGATTATGG
CCGGTAAGCCGGAAGAAGCGCGCGAAGCATCGCATCGCCATCTGGCCTTTATCGAAGAAATTTTGCTCGA
CAGAAGTCGTGAAGAGAGCCGCCGTGAGCGTTCTCTGCGTCGTCTGGAGCAACGAAAGAATCTTAAGAGA
TCTACCATGGTGAGCAAGGGCGAGGAGCTGTTCACCGGGGTGGTGCCCATCCTGGTCGAGCTGGACGGCG
ACGTAAACGGCCACAAGTTCAGCGTGTCCGGCGAGGGCGAGGGCGATGCCACCTACGGCAAGCTGACCCT
GAAGCTGATCTGCACCACCGGCAAGCTGCCCGTGCCCTGGCCCACCCTCGTGACCACCCTGGGCTACGGC
CTGCAGTGCTTCGCCCGCTACCCCGACCACATGAAGCAGCACGACTTCTTCAAGTCCGCCATGCCCGAAG
GCTACGTCCAGGAGCGCACCATCTTCTTCAAGGACGACGGCAACTACAAGACCCGCGCCGAGGTGAAGTT
CGAGGGCGACACCCTGGTGAACCGCATCGAGCTGAAGGGCATCGACTTCAAGGAGGACGGCAACATCCTG
GGGCACAAGCTGGAGTACAACTACAACAGCCACAACGTCTATATCACCGCCGACAAGCAGAAGAACGGCA
TCAAGGCCAACTTCAAGATCCGCCACAACATCGAGGACGGCGGCGTGCAGCTCGCCGACCACTACCAGCA
GAACACCCCCATCGGCGACGGCCCCGTGCTGCTGCCCGACAACCACTACCTGAGCTACCAGTCCGCCCTG
AGCAAAGACCCCAACGAGAAGCGCGATCACATGGTCCTGCTGGAGTTCGTGACCGCCGCCGGGATCACTC
TCGGCATGGACGAGCTGTACAAGTAAAAGCTTAAGTTTAAACCGCTGATCAGCCTCGACTGTGCCTTCTA
GTTGCCAGCCATCTGTTGTTTGCCCCTCCCCCGTGCCTTCCTTGACCCTGGAAGGTGCCACTCCCACTGT
CCTTTCCTAATAAAATGAGGAAATTGCATCGCATTGTCTGAGTAGGTGTCATTCTATTCTGGGGGGTGGG
GTGGGGCAGGACAGCAAGGGGGAGGATTGGGAAGACAATAGCAGGCATGCTGGGGATGCGGTGGGCTCTA
TGGCTTCTGAGGCGGAAAGAACCAGCTGGGGCTCTAGGGGGTATCCCC
[124 nt withheld, positions 2569-2692]
C
[91 nt withheld, positions 2694-2784]
A
[49 nt withheld, positions 2786-2834]
CCTTTGACGTTGGAGTCCACGTTCTTT
[37 nt withheld, positions 2862-2898]
ACCCTATCTCGGTCTATTCTTTTGATTTATAAGGGATTTTGCCGATTTCGGCCTATTGGTTAAAAAATGA
GCTGATTTAACAAAAATTTAACGCGAATTAATTCTGTGGAATGTGTGTCAGTTAGGGTGTGGAAAGTCCC
CAGGCTCCCCAGCAGGCAGAAGTATGCAAAGCATGCATCTCAATTAGTCAGCAACCAGGTGTGGAAAGTC
CCCAGGCTCCCCAGCAGGCAGAAGTATGCAAAGCATGCATCTCAATTAGTCAGCAACCATAGTCCCGCCC
CTAACTCCGCCCATCCCGCCCCTAACTCCGCCCAGTTCCGCCCATTCTCCGCCCCATGGCTGACTAATTT
TTTTTATTTATGCAGAGGCCGAGGCCGCCTCTGCCTCTGAGCTATTCCAGAAGTAGTGAGGAGGCTTTTT
TGGAGGCCTAGGCTTTTGCAAAAAGCTCCCGGGAGCTTGTATATCCATTTTCGGATCTGATCAAGAGACA
GGATGAGGATCGTTTCGCATGATTGAACAAGATGGATTGCACGCAGGTTCTCCGGCCGCTTGGGTGGAGA
GGCTATTCGGCTATGACTGGGCACAACAGACAATCGGCTGCTCTGATGCCGCCGTGTTCCGGCTGTCAGC
GCAGGGGCGCCCGGTTCTTTTTGTCAAGACCGACCTGTCCGGTGCCCTGAATGAACTGCAGGACGAGGCA
GCGCGGCTATCGTGGCTGGCCACGACGGGCGTTCCTTGCGCAGCTGTGCTCGACGTTGTCACTGAAGCGG
GAAGGGACTGGCTGCTATTGGGCGAAGTGCCGGGGCAGGATCTCCTGTCATCTCACCTTGCTCCTGCCGA
GAAAGTATCCATCATGGCTGATGCAATGCGGCGGCTGCATACGCTTGATCCGGCTACCTGCCCATTCGAC
CACCAAGCGAAACATCGCATCGAGCGAGCACGTACTCGGATGGAAGCCGGTCTTGTCGATCAGGATGATC
TGGACGAAGAGCATCAGGGGCTCGCGCCAGCCGAACTGTTCGCCAGGCTCAAGGCGCGCATGCCCGACGG
CGAGGATCTCGTCGTGACCCATGGCGATGCCTGCTTGCCGAATATCATGGTGGAAAATGGCCGCTTTTCT
GGATTCATCGACTGTGGCCGGCTGGGTGTGGCGGACCGCTATCAGGACATAGCGTTGGCTACCCGTGATA
TTGCTGAAGAGCTTGGCGGCGAATGGGCTGACCGCTTCCTCGTGCTTTACGGTATCGCCGCTCCCGATTC
GCAGCGCATCGCCTTCTATCGCCTTCTTGACGAGTTCTTCTGAGCGGGACTCTGGGGTTCGAAATGACCG
ACCAAGCGACGCCCAACCTGCCATCACGAGATTTCGATTCCACCGCCGCCTTCTATGAAAGGTTGGGCTT
CGGAATCGTTTTCCGGGACGCCGGCTGGATGATCCTCCAGCGCGGGGATCTCATGCTGGAGTTCTTCGCC
CACCCCAACTTGTTTATTGCAGCTTATAATGGTTACAAATAAAGCAATAGCATCACAAATTTCACAAATA
AAGCATTTTTTTCACTGCATTCTAGTTGTGGTTTGTCCAAACTCATCAATGTATCTTATCATGTCTGTAT
ACCGTCGACCTCTAGCTAGAGCTTGGCGTAATCATGGTCATAGCTGTTTCCTGTGTGAAATTGTTATCCG
CTCACAATTCCACACAACATACGAGCCGGAAGCATAAAGTGTAAAGCCTGGGGTGCCTAATGAGTGAGCT
AACTCACATTAATTGCGTTGCGCTCACTGCCCGCTTTCCAGTCGGGAAACCTGTCGTGCCAGCTGCATTA
ATGAATCGGCCAACGCGCGGGGAGAGGCGGTTTGCGTATTGGGCGCTCTTCCGCTTCCTCGCTCACTGAC
TCGCTGCGCTCGGTCGTTCGGCTGCGGCGAGCGGTATCAGCTCACTCAAAGGCGGTAATACGGTTATCCA
CAGAATCAGGGGATAACGCAGGAAAGAACATGTGAGCAAAAGGCCAGCAAAAGGCCAGGAACCGTAAAAA
GGCCGCGTTGCTGGCGTTTTTCCATAGGCTCCGCCCCCCTGACGAGCATCACAAAAATCGACGCTCAAGT
CAGAGGTGGCGAAACCCGACAGGACTATAAAGATACCAGGCGTTTCCCCCTGGAAGCTCCCTCGTGCGCT
CTCCTGTTCCGACCCTGCCGCTTACCGGATACCTGTCCGCCTTTCTCCCTTCGGGAAGCGTGGCGCTTTC
TCATAGCTCACGCTGTAGGTATCTCAGTTCGGTGTAGGTCGTTCGCTCCAAGCTGGGCTGTGTGCACGAA
CCCCCCGTTCAGCCCGACCGCTGCGCCTTATCCGGTAACTATCGTCTTGAGTCCAACCCGGTAAGACACG
ACTTATCGCCACTGGCAGCAGCCACTGGTAACAGGATTAGCAGAGCGAGGTATGTAGGCGGTGCTACAGA
GTTCTTGAAGTGGTGGCCTAACTACGGCTACACTAGAAGAACAGTATTTGGTATCTGCGCTCTGCTGAAG
CCAGTTACCTTCGGAAAAAGAGTTGGTAGCTCTTGATCCGGCAAACAAACCACCGCTGGTAGCGGTTTTT
TTGTTTGCAAGCAGCAGATTACGCGCAGAAAAAAAGGATCTCAAGAAGATCCTTTGATCTTTTCTACGGG
GTCTGACGCTCAGTGGAACGAAAACTCACGTTAAGGGATTTTGGTCATGAGATTATCAAAAAGGATCTTC
ACCTAGATCCTTTTAAATTAAAAATGAAGTTTTAAATCAATCTAAAGTATATATGAGTAAACTTGGTCTG
ACAGTTACCAATGCTTAATCAGTGAGGCACCTATCTCAGCGATCTGTCTATTTCGTTCATCCATAGTTGC
CTGACTCCCCGTCGTGTAGATAACTACGATACGGGAGGGCTTACCATCTGGCCCCAGTGCTGCAATGATA
CCGCGAGACCCACGCTCACCGGCTCCAGATTTATCAGCAATAAACCAGCCAGCCGGAAGGGCCGAGCGCA
GAAGTGGTCCTGCAACTTTATCCGCCTCCATCCAGTCTATTAATTGTTGCCGGGAAGCTAGAGTAAGTAG
TTCGCCAGTTAATAGTTTGCGCAACGTTGTTGCCATTGCTACAGGCATCGTGGTGTCACGCTCGTCGTTT
GGTATGGCTTCATTCAGCTCCGGTTCCCAACGATCAAGGCGAGTTACATGATCCCCCATGTTGTGCAAAA
AAGCGGTTAGCTCCTTCGGTCCTCCGATCGTTGTCAGAAGTAAGTTGGCCGCAGTGTTATCACTCATGGT
TATGGCAGCACTGCATAATTCTCTTACTGTCATGCCATCCGTAAGATGCTTTTCTGTGACTGGTGAGTAC
TCAACCAAGTCATTCTGAGAATAGTGTATGCGGCGACCGAGTTGCTCTTGCCCGGCGTCAATACGGGATA
ATACCGCGCCACATAGCAGAACTTTAAAAGTGCTCATCATTGGAAAACGTTCTTCGGGGCGAAAACTCTC
AAGGATCTTACCGCTGTTGAGATCCAGTTCGATGTAACCCACTCGTGCACCCAACTGATCTTCAGCATCT
TTTACTTTCACCAGCGTTTCTGGGTGAGCAAAAACAGGAAGGCAAAATGCCGCAAAAAAGGGAATAAGGG
CGACACGGAAATGTTGAATACTCATACTCTTCCTTTTTCAATATTATTGAAGCATTTATCAGGGTTATTG
TCTCATGAGCGGATACATATTTGAATGTATTTAGAAAAATAAACAAATAGGGGTTCCGCGCACATTTCCC
CGAAAAGTGCCACCTGACGTCGACGGATCGGGAGATCTCCCGATCCCCTATGGTGCACTCTCAGTACAAT
CTGCTCTGATGCCGCATAGTTAAGCCAGTATCTGCTCCCTGCTTGTGTGTTGGAGGTCGCTGAGTAGTGC
GCGAGCAAAATTTAAGCTACAACAAGGCAAGGCTTGACCGACAATTGCATGAAGAATCTGCTTAGGGTTA
GGCGTTTTGCGCTGCTTCGCGATGTACGGGCCAGATATACGCGTTGACATTGATTATTGACTAGTTATTA
ATAGTAATCAATTACGGGGTCATTAGTTCATAGCCCATATATGGAGTTCCGCGTTACATAACTTACGGTA
AATGGCCCGCCTGGCTGACCGCCCAACGACCCCCGCCCATTGACGTCAATAATGACGTATGTTCCCATAG
TAACGCCAATAGGGACTTTCCATTGACGTCAATGGGTGGAGTATTTACGGTAAACTGCCCACTTGGCAGT
ACATCAAGTGTATCATATGCCAAGTACGCCCCCTATTGACGTCAATGACGGTAAATGGCCCGCCTGGCAT
TATGCCCAGTACATGACCTTATGGGACTTTCCTACTTGGCAGTACATCTACGTATTAGTCATCGCTATTA
CCATGGTGATGCGGTTTTGGCAGTACATCAATGGGCGTGGATAGCGGTTTGACTCACGGGGATTTCCAAG
TCTCCACCCCATTGACGTCAATGGGAGTTTGTTTTGGCACCAAAATCAACGGGACTTTCCAAAATGTCGT
AACAACTCCGCCCCATTGACGCAAATGGGCGGTAGGCGTGTACGGTGGGAGGTCTATATAAGCAGAGCTC
TCTGGCTAACTAGAGAACCCACTGCTTACTGGCTTATCGAAATTAATACGACTCACTATAGGGAGACCCA
AGCTGGCTAGCGTTTAAACGGGCCCTCTAGACTCGAGCGGCCGCCACTGTGCTGGATATCTGCAGAATTC
CACCACACTGGACTAGTGGATCC
