>Addgene plasmid #51308 | Pyronic/pcDNA3.1(-) | addgene partial sequence | sequence record 80142 | CMV-F 5'-CGCAAATGGGCGGTAGGCGTG-3'
GAGCTCTCTGGCTAACTAGAGAACCCACTGCTTACTGGCTTATCGAAATTAATACGACTCACTATAGGGA
GACCCAAGCTGGCTAGCGTTTAAACGGGCCCTCTAGACTCGAGCGGCCGCCACTGTGCTGGATATCTGCA
GAATTCCACCACACTGGACTAGTGGATCCGAACATGGTGAGCAAGGGCGAGGAGACCACAATGGGCGTAA
TCAAGCCCGACATGAAGATCAAGCTGAAGATGGAGGGCAACGTGAATGGCCACGCCTTCGTGATCGAGGG
CGAGGGCGAGGGCAAGCCCTACGACGGCACCAACACCATCAACCTGGAGGTGAAGGAGGGAGCCCCCCTG
CCCTTCTCCTACGACATTCTGACCACCGCGTTCGCCTACGGCAACAGGGCCTTCACCAAGTACCCCGACG
ACATCCCCAACTACTTCAAGCAGTCCTTCCCCGAGGGCTACTCTTGGGAGCGCACCATGACCTTCGAGGA
CAAGGGCATCGTGAAGGTGAAGTCCGACATCTCCATGGAGGAGGACTCCTTCATCTACGAGATACACCTC
AAGGGCGAGAACTTCCCCCCCAACGGCCCCGTGATGCAGAAGAAGACCACCGGCTGGGACGCCTCCACCG
AGAGGATGTACGTGCGCGACGGCGTGCTGAAGGGCGACGTCAAGCACAAGCTGCTGCTGGAGGGCGGCGG
CCACCACCGCGTTGACTTCAAGACCATCTACAGGGCCAAGAAGGCGGTGAAGCTGCCCGACTATCACTTT
GTGGACCACCGCATCGAGATCCTGAACCACGA
