>Addgene plasmid #51308 | Pyronic/pcDNA3.1(-) | addgene partial sequence | sequence record 80144 | BGH-rev 5'-TAGAAGGCACAGTCGAGG-3'
CTTGTACAGCTCGTCCATGCCGAGAGTGATCCCGGCGGCGGTCACGAACTCCAGCAGGACCATGTGATCG
CGCTTCTCGTTGGGGTCTTTGCTCAGGGCGGACTGGTAGCTCAGGTAGTGGTTGTCGGGCAGCAGCACGG
GGCCGTCGCCGATGGGGGTGTTCTGCTGGTAGTGGTCGGCGAGCTGCACGCCGCCGTCCTCGATGTTGTG
GCGGATCTTGAAGTTGGCCTTGATGCCGTTCTTCTGCTTGTCGGCGGTGATATAGACGTTGTGGCTGTTG
TAGTTGTACTCCAGCTTGTGCCCCAGGATGTTGCCGTCCTCCTTGAAGTCGATGCCCTTCAGCTCGATGC
GGTTCACCAGGGTGTCGCCCTCGAACTTCACCTCGGCGCGGGTCTTGTAGTTGCCGTCGTCCTTGAAGAA
GATGGTGCGCTCCTGGACGTAGCCTTCGGGCATGGCGGACTTGAAGAAGTCGTGCTGCTTCATGTGGTCG
GGGTAGCGGGCGAAGCACTGCAGGCCGTAGCCCAGGGTGGTCACGAGGGTGGGCCAGGGCACGGGCAGCT
TGCCGGTGGTGCAGATCAGCTTCAGGGTCAGCTTGCCGTAGGTGGCATCGCCCTCGCCCTCGCCGGACAC
GCTGAACTTGTGGCCGTTTACGTCGCCGTCCAGCTCGACCAGGATGGGCACCACCCCGGTGAACAGCTCC
TCGCCCTTGCTCACCATGGTAGATCTCTTAAGATTCTTTCGTTGCTCCAGACGACGCAGAGAACGCTCAC
GGCGGCTCTCTTCACGACTTCTGTCGAGCAAAATTTCTTCGATAAAGGCCAGATGGCGATGCGATGCTTC
GCGCGCTTCTTCCGGCTTACCGGCCATAATCGCTTCAAA
