>Addgene plasmid #51308 | Pyronic/pcDNA3.1(-) | addgene partial sequence | sequence record 80145 | EGFP-N 5'-CGTCGCCGTCCAGCTCGACCAG-3'
TCGCCCTTGCTCACCATGGTAGATCTCTTAAGATTCTTTCGTTGCTCCAGACGACGCAGAGAACGCTCAC
GGCGGCTCTCTTCACGACTTCTGTCGAGCAAAATTTCTTCGATAAAGGCCAGATGGCGATGCGATGCTTC
GCGCGCTTCTTCCGGCTTACCGGCCATAATCGCTTCAAATATGCGGGTGCGGTGACTACTCACCAGCGGC
AGCATCTCGCGACGCGAATAGAGCAATTCGAAGTTCTGGCGGACATTCTGGGCCAACATCGGCTCCATAC
ACCTTAGCAGATGAAGCAGAACCACATTGTGGGCCGCTTCGGTGACGGCAATCTGATACTGGAGTACGGC
GTTTGATTCCGCGTCCAGATCGCCAGACTGCTGCGCCAGCTCTATGGCGTGGTGGAGTTCACGGATGCGT
TCCTTGTCTTCATCGGTACTACGCAGCGCGGCGTAATAAGCGGCGATACCTTCCAGGGCGTGTCGTGTTT
CGAGCAAGTCATACTGTGACTCAGGATGGTCGGAGAGCAGCTCCACCAGCGGATCGCTGAAACTTTGCCA
TAGGCTGCTCTGGACAAAAGTGCCGCCACCCTGGCGACGAAGCAACAAGCCCTTCGCTTCGAGACGTTGA
ATCGCCTCACGCAAGGAGGGACGGGAGACGTCAAACTGTTTTGCCAGTTCGCGTTCCGGTGGGAGTTTTT
CGCCCGGGCGGAGAGTGCCTTCGAGGATCAAAAACTCCAGTTGCTGCTCAATCACATCGGAGAGTTTTGG
TTGGCGGATTTTGCTGTAGGCCATGGTACCAAGGGCGAATTCGGAGCCTGCTTTTTTGTACAAACTTGTG
GTACCAGATCTCTTGTACAGCTCGTCCATGCCGTCGGTG
