LOCUS       Exported 7684 bp ds-DNA circular SYN 12-MAY-2021
DEFINITION  Pyronic, FRET sensor that allow quantitative measurement of pyruvate
            transport, pyruvate production and mitochondrial pyruvate
            consumption in intact individual cells at high temporal resolution..
ACCESSION   .
VERSION     .
KEYWORDS    Pyronic/pcDNA3.1(-)
SOURCE      synthetic DNA construct
  ORGANISM  synthetic DNA construct
REFERENCE   1 (bases 1 to 7684)
  AUTHORS   San_Martin A, Ceballo S, Baeza-Lehnert F, Lerchundi R, Valdebenito
            R, Contreras-Baeza Y, Alegria K, Barros LF
  TITLE     Imaging Mitochondrial Flux in Single Cells with a FRET Sensor for
            Pyruvate.
  JOURNAL   PLoS One. 2014 Jan 21;9(1):e85780. doi:
            10.1371/journal.pone.0085780. eCollection 2014 Jan 21.
  PUBMED    24465702
REFERENCE   2 (bases 1 to 7684)
  AUTHORS   .
  TITLE     Direct Submission
  JOURNAL   Exported May 12, 2021 from SnapGene Server 1.1.58
            http://www.snapgene.com
FEATURES             Location/Qualifiers
     source          1..7684
                     /organism="synthetic DNA construct"
                     /mol_type="other DNA"
     primer_bind     complement(42..61)
                     /label=pRS-marker
                     /note="pRS vectors, use to sequence yeast selectable
                     marker"
     enhancer        233..612
                     /label=CMV enhancer
                     /note="human cytomegalovirus immediate early enhancer"
     promoter        613..816
                     /label=CMV promoter
                     /note="human cytomegalovirus (CMV) immediate early
                     promoter"
     primer_bind     767..787
                     /label=CMV-F
                     /note="Human CMV immediate early promoter, forward primer"
     primer_bind     861..880
                     /label=T7
                     /note="T7 promoter, forward primer"
     promoter        861..879
                     /label=T7 promoter
                     /note="promoter for bacteriophage T7 RNA polymerase"
     CDS             985..1692
                     /codon_start=1
                     /product="monomeric teal (cyan) fluorescent protein (Ai et
                     al., 2006)"
                     /label=mTFP1
                     /note="mammalian codon-optimized"
                     /translation="MVSKGEETTMGVIKPDMKIKLKMEGNVNGHAFVIEGEGEGKPYDG
                     TNTINLEVKEGAPLPFSYDILTTAFAYGNRAFTKYPDDIPNYFKQSFPEGYSWERTMTF
                     EDKGIVKVKSDISMEEDSFIYEIHLKGENFPPNGPVMQKKTTGWDASTERMYVRDGVLK
                     GDVKHKLLLEGGGHHRVDFKTIYRAKKAVKLPDYHFVDHRIEILNHDKDYNKVTVYESA
                     VARNSTDGMDELYK"
     protein_bind    1705..1729
                     /gene="mutant version of attB"
                     /label=attB1
                     /bound_moiety="BP Clonase(TM)"
                     /note="recombination site for the Gateway(R) BP reaction"
     CDS             2527..3246
                     /codon_start=1
                     /product="yellow fluorescent protein (YFP) with fast and
                     efficient maturation (Nagai et al., 2002)"
                     /label=Venus
                     /note="mammalian codon-optimized"
                     /translation="MVSKGEELFTGVVPILVELDGDVNGHKFSVSGEGEGDATYGKLTL
                     KLICTTGKLPVPWPTLVTTLGYGLQCFARYPDHMKQHDFFKSAMPEGYVQERTIFFKDD
                     GNYKTRAEVKFEGDTLVNRIELKGIDFKEDGNILGHKLEYNYNSHNVYITADKQKNGIK
                     ANFKIRHNIEDGGVQLADHYQQNTPIGDGPVLLPDNHYLSYQSALSKDPNEKRDHMVLL
                     EFVTAAGITLGMDELYK"
     primer_bind     complement(2572..2593)
                     /label=EGFP-N
                     /note="EGFP, reverse primer"
     primer_bind     complement(2833..2852)
                     /label=EXFP-R
                     /note="For distinguishing EGFP variants, reverse primer"
     primer_bind     3180..3201
                     /label=EGFP-C
                     /note="EGFP, forward primer"
     primer_bind     complement(3273..3290)
                     /label=BGH-rev
                     /note="Bovine growth hormone terminator, reverse primer.
                     Also called BGH reverse"
     polyA_signal    3279..3503
                     /label=bGH poly(A) signal
                     /note="bovine growth hormone polyadenylation signal"
     rep_origin      3549..3977
                     /direction=RIGHT
                     /label=f1 ori
                     /note="f1 bacteriophage origin of replication; arrow
                     indicates direction of (+) strand synthesis"
     primer_bind     complement(3636..3655)
                     /label=F1ori-R
                     /note="F1 origin, reverse primer"
     primer_bind     3846..3867
                     /label=F1ori-F
                     /note="F1 origin, forward primer"
     primer_bind     complement(3986..4006)
                     /label=pBABE 3'
                     /note="SV40 enhancer, reverse primer for pBABE vectors"
     promoter        3991..4320
                     /label=SV40 promoter
                     /note="SV40 enhancer and early promoter"
     rep_origin      4171..4306
                     /label=SV40 ori
                     /note="SV40 origin of replication"
     primer_bind     4233..4252
                     /label=SV40pro-F
                     /note="SV40 promoter/origin, forward primer"
     CDS             4387..5181
                     /codon_start=1
                     /gene="aph(3')-II (or nptII)"
                     /product="aminoglycoside phosphotransferase from Tn5"
                     /label=NeoR/KanR
                     /note="confers resistance to neomycin, kanamycin, and G418
                     (Geneticin(R))"
                     /translation="MIEQDGLHAGSPAAWVERLFGYDWAQQTIGCSDAAVFRLSAQGRP
                     VLFVKTDLSGALNELQDEAARLSWLATTGVPCAAVLDVVTEAGRDWLLLGEVPGQDLLS
                     SHLAPAEKVSIMADAMRRLHTLDPATCPFDHQAKHRIERARTRMEAGLVDQDDLDEEHQ
                     GLAPAELFARLKARMPDGEDLVVTHGDACLPNIMVENGRFSGFIDCGRLGVADRYQDIA
                     LATRDIAEELGGEWADRFLVLYGIAAPDSQRIAFYRLLDEFF"
     primer_bind     complement(4441..4460)
                     /label=Neo-R
                     /note="Neomycin resistance gene, reverse primer"
     primer_bind     5051..5070
                     /label=Neo-F
                     /note="Neomycin resistance gene, forward primer"
     polyA_signal    5355..5476
                     /label=SV40 poly(A) signal
                     /note="SV40 polyadenylation signal"
     primer_bind     complement(5392..5411)
                     /label=SV40pA-R
                     /note="SV40 polyA, reverse primer"
     primer_bind     5446..5465
                     /label=EBV-rev
                     /note="SV40 polyA terminator, reverse primer"
     primer_bind     complement(5525..5541)
                     /label=M13 rev
                     /note="common sequencing primer, one of multiple similar
                     variants"
     primer_bind     complement(5525..5541)
                     /label=M13 Reverse
                     /note="In lacZ gene. Also called M13-rev"
     primer_bind     complement(5538..5560)
                     /label=M13/pUC Reverse
                     /note="In lacZ gene"
     protein_bind    5549..5565
                     /label=lac operator
                     /bound_moiety="lac repressor encoded by lacI"
                     /note="The lac repressor binds to the lac operator to
                     inhibit transcription in E. coli. This inhibition can be
                     relieved by adding lactose or
                     isopropyl-beta-D-thiogalactopyranoside (IPTG)."
     promoter        complement(5573..5603)
                     /label=lac promoter
                     /note="promoter for the E. coli lac operon"
     protein_bind    5618..5639
                     /label=CAP binding site
                     /bound_moiety="E. coli catabolite activator protein"
                     /note="CAP binding activates transcription in the presence
                     of cAMP."
     primer_bind     complement(5756..5773)
                     /label=L4440
                     /note="L4440 vector, forward primer"
     rep_origin      complement(5927..6515)
                     /direction=LEFT
                     /label=ori
                     /note="high-copy-number ColE1/pMB1/pBR322/pUC origin of
                     replication"
     primer_bind     complement(6007..6026)
                     /label=pBR322ori-F
                     /note="pBR322 origin, forward primer"
     CDS             complement(6686..7546)
                     /codon_start=1
                     /gene="bla"
                     /product="beta-lactamase"
                     /label=AmpR
                     /note="confers resistance to ampicillin, carbenicillin, and
                     related antibiotics"
                     /translation="MSIQHFRVALIPFFAAFCLPVFAHPETLVKVKDAEDQLGARVGYI
                     ELDLNSGKILESFRPEERFPMMSTFKVLLCGAVLSRIDAGQEQLGRRIHYSQNDLVEYS
                     PVTEKHLTDGMTVRELCSAAITMSDNTAANLLLTTIGGPKELTAFLHNMGDHVTRLDRW
                     EPELNEAIPNDERDTTMPVAMATTLRKLLTGELLTLASRQQLIDWMEADKVAGPLLRSA
                     LPAGWFIADKSGAGERGSRGIIAALGPDGKPSRIVVIYTTGSQATMDERNRQIAEIGAS
                     LIKHW"
     primer_bind     7309..7328
                     /label=Amp-R
                     /note="Ampicillin resistance gene, reverse primer"
     promoter        complement(7547..7651)
                     /gene="bla"
                     /label=AmpR promoter
ORIGIN
        1 cggatcggga gatctcccga tcccctatgg tgcactctca gtacaatctg ctctgatgcc
       61 gcatagttaa gccagtatct gctccctgct tgtgtgttgg aggtcgctga gtagtgcgcg
      121 agcaaaattt aagctacaac aaggcaaggc ttgaccgaca attgcatgaa gaatctgctt
      181 agggttaggc gttttgcgct gcttcgcgat gtacgggcca gatatacgcg ttgacattga
      241 ttattgacta gttattaata gtaatcaatt acggggtcat tagttcatag cccatatatg
      301 gagttccgcg ttacataact tacggtaaat ggcccgcctg gctgaccgcc caacgacccc
      361 cgcccattga cgtcaataat gacgtatgtt cccatagtaa cgccaatagg gactttccat
      421 tgacgtcaat gggtggagta tttacggtaa actgcccact tggcagtaca tcaagtgtat
      481 catatgccaa gtacgccccc tattgacgtc aatgacggta aatggcccgc ctggcattat
      541 gcccagtaca tgaccttatg ggactttcct acttggcagt acatctacgt attagtcatc
      601 gctattacca tggtgatgcg gttttggcag tacatcaatg ggcgtggata gcggtttgac
      661 tcacggggat ttccaagtct ccaccccatt gacgtcaatg ggagtttgtt ttggcaccaa
      721 aatcaacggg actttccaaa atgtcgtaac aactccgccc cattgacgca aatgggcggt
      781 aggcgtgtac ggtgggaggt ctatataagc agagctctct ggctaactag agaacccact
      841 gcttactggc ttatcgaaat taatacgact cactataggg agacccaagc tggctagcgt
      901 ttaaacgggc cctctagact cgagcggccg ccactgtgct ggatatctgc agaattccac
      961 cacactggac tagtggatcc gaacatggtg agcaagggcg aggagaccac aatgggcgta
     1021 atcaagcccg acatgaagat caagctgaag atggagggca acgtgaatgg ccacgccttc
     1081 gtgatcgagg gcgagggcga gggcaagccc tacgacggca ccaacaccat caacctggag
     1141 gtgaaggagg gagcccccct gcccttctcc tacgacattc tgaccaccgc gttcgcctac
     1201 ggcaacaggg ccttcaccaa gtaccccgac gacatcccca actacttcaa gcagtccttc
     1261 cccgagggct actcttggga gcgcaccatg accttcgagg acaagggcat cgtgaaggtg
     1321 aagtccgaca tctccatgga ggaggactcc ttcatctacg agatacacct caagggcgag
     1381 aacttccccc ccaacggccc cgtgatgcag aagaagacca ccggctggga cgcctccacc
     1441 gagaggatgt acgtgcgcga cggcgtgctg aagggcgacg tcaagcacaa gctgctgctg
     1501 gagggcggcg gccaccaccg cgttgacttc aagaccatct acagggccaa gaaggcggtg
     1561 aagctgcccg actatcactt tgtggaccac cgcatcgaga tcctgaacca cgacaaggac
     1621 tacaacaagg tgaccgttta cgagagcgcc gtggcccgca actccaccga cggcatggac
     1681 gagctgtaca agagatctgg taccacaagt ttgtacaaaa aagcaggctc cgaattcgcc
     1741 cttggtacca tggcctacag caaaatccgc caaccaaaac tctccgatgt gattgagcag
     1801 caactggagt ttttgatcct cgaaggcact ctccgcccgg gcgaaaaact cccaccggaa
     1861 cgcgaactgg caaaacagtt tgacgtctcc cgtccctcct tgcgtgaggc gattcaacgt
     1921 ctcgaagcga agggcttgtt gcttcgtcgc cagggtggcg gcacttttgt ccagagcagc
     1981 ctatggcaaa gtttcagcga tccgctggtg gagctgctct ccgaccatcc tgagtcacag
     2041 tatgacttgc tcgaaacacg acacgccctg gaaggtatcg ccgcttatta cgccgcgctg
     2101 cgtagtaccg atgaagacaa ggaacgcatc cgtgaactcc accacgccat agagctggcg
     2161 cagcagtctg gcgatctgga cgcggaatca aacgccgtac tccagtatca gattgccgtc
     2221 accgaagcgg cccacaatgt ggttctgctt catctgctaa ggtgtatgga gccgatgttg
     2281 gcccagaatg tccgccagaa cttcgaattg ctctattcgc gtcgcgagat gctgccgctg
     2341 gtgagtagtc accgcacccg catatttgaa gcgattatgg ccggtaagcc ggaagaagcg
     2401 cgcgaagcat cgcatcgcca tctggccttt atcgaagaaa ttttgctcga cagaagtcgt
     2461 gaagagagcc gccgtgagcg ttctctgcgt cgtctggagc aacgaaagaa tcttaagaga
     2521 tctaccatgg tgagcaaggg cgaggagctg ttcaccgggg tggtgcccat cctggtcgag
     2581 ctggacggcg acgtaaacgg ccacaagttc agcgtgtccg gcgagggcga gggcgatgcc
     2641 acctacggca agctgaccct gaagctgatc tgcaccaccg gcaagctgcc cgtgccctgg
     2701 cccaccctcg tgaccaccct gggctacggc ctgcagtgct tcgcccgcta ccccgaccac
     2761 atgaagcagc acgacttctt caagtccgcc atgcccgaag gctacgtcca ggagcgcacc
     2821 atcttcttca aggacgacgg caactacaag acccgcgccg aggtgaagtt cgagggcgac
     2881 accctggtga accgcatcga gctgaagggc atcgacttca aggaggacgg caacatcctg
     2941 gggcacaagc tggagtacaa ctacaacagc cacaacgtct atatcaccgc cgacaagcag
     3001 aagaacggca tcaaggccaa cttcaagatc cgccacaaca tcgaggacgg cggcgtgcag
     3061 ctcgccgacc actaccagca gaacaccccc atcggcgacg gccccgtgct gctgcccgac
     3121 aaccactacc tgagctacca gtccgccctg agcaaagacc ccaacgagaa gcgcgatcac
     3181 atggtcctgc tggagttcgt gaccgccgcc gggatcactc tcggcatgga cgagctgtac
     3241 aagtaaaagc ttaagtttaa accgctgatc agcctcgact gtgccttcta gttgccagcc
     3301 atctgttgtt tgcccctccc ccgtgccttc cttgaccctg gaaggtgcca ctcccactgt
     3361 cctttcctaa taaaatgagg aaattgcatc gcattgtctg agtaggtgtc attctattct
     3421 ggggggtggg gtggggcagg acagcaaggg ggaggattgg gaagacaata gcaggcatgc
     3481 tggggatgcg gtgggctcta tggcttctga ggcggaaaga accagctggg gctctagggg
     3541 gtatccccnn nnnnnnnnnn nnnnnnnnnn nnnnnnnnnn nnnnnnnnnn nnnnnnnnnn
     3601 nnnnnnnnnn nnnnnnnnnn nnnnnnnnnn nnnnnnnnnn nnnnnnnnnn nnnnnnnnnn
     3661 nnnnnnnnnn nncnnnnnnn nnnnnnnnnn nnnnnnnnnn nnnnnnnnnn nnnnnnnnnn
     3721 nnnnnnnnnn nnnnnnnnnn nnnnnnnnnn nnnnnnnnnn nnnnannnnn nnnnnnnnnn
     3781 nnnnnnnnnn nnnnnnnnnn nnnnnnnnnn nnnncctttg acgttggagt ccacgttctt
     3841 taatagtgga ctcttgttcc aaactggaac aacactcaac cctatctcgg tctattcttt
     3901 tgatttataa gggattttgc cgatttcggc ctattggtta aaaaatgagc tgatttaaca
     3961 aaaatttaac gcgaattaat tctgtggaat gtgtgtcagt tagggtgtgg aaagtcccca
     4021 ggctccccag caggcagaag tatgcaaagc atgcatctca attagtcagc aaccaggtgt
     4081 ggaaagtccc caggctcccc agcaggcaga agtatgcaaa gcatgcatct caattagtca
     4141 gcaaccatag tcccgcccct aactccgccc atcccgcccc taactccgcc cagttccgcc
     4201 cattctccgc cccatggctg actaattttt tttatttatg cagaggccga ggccgcctct
     4261 gcctctgagc tattccagaa gtagtgagga ggcttttttg gaggcctagg cttttgcaaa
     4321 aagctcccgg gagcttgtat atccattttc ggatctgatc aagagacagg atgaggatcg
     4381 tttcgcatga ttgaacaaga tggattgcac gcaggttctc cggccgcttg ggtggagagg
     4441 ctattcggct atgactgggc acaacagaca atcggctgct ctgatgccgc cgtgttccgg
     4501 ctgtcagcgc aggggcgccc ggttcttttt gtcaagaccg acctgtccgg tgccctgaat
     4561 gaactgcagg acgaggcagc gcggctatcg tggctggcca cgacgggcgt tccttgcgca
     4621 gctgtgctcg acgttgtcac tgaagcggga agggactggc tgctattggg cgaagtgccg
     4681 gggcaggatc tcctgtcatc tcaccttgct cctgccgaga aagtatccat catggctgat
     4741 gcaatgcggc ggctgcatac gcttgatccg gctacctgcc cattcgacca ccaagcgaaa
     4801 catcgcatcg agcgagcacg tactcggatg gaagccggtc ttgtcgatca ggatgatctg
     4861 gacgaagagc atcaggggct cgcgccagcc gaactgttcg ccaggctcaa ggcgcgcatg
     4921 cccgacggcg aggatctcgt cgtgacccat ggcgatgcct gcttgccgaa tatcatggtg
     4981 gaaaatggcc gcttttctgg attcatcgac tgtggccggc tgggtgtggc ggaccgctat
     5041 caggacatag cgttggctac ccgtgatatt gctgaagagc ttggcggcga atgggctgac
     5101 cgcttcctcg tgctttacgg tatcgccgct cccgattcgc agcgcatcgc cttctatcgc
     5161 cttcttgacg agttcttctg agcgggactc tggggttcga aatgaccgac caagcgacgc
     5221 ccaacctgcc atcacgagat ttcgattcca ccgccgcctt ctatgaaagg ttgggcttcg
     5281 gaatcgtttt ccgggacgcc ggctggatga tcctccagcg cggggatctc atgctggagt
     5341 tcttcgccca ccccaacttg tttattgcag cttataatgg ttacaaataa agcaatagca
     5401 tcacaaattt cacaaataaa gcattttttt cactgcattc tagttgtggt ttgtccaaac
     5461 tcatcaatgt atcttatcat gtctgtatac cgtcgacctc tagctagagc ttggcgtaat
     5521 catggtcata gctgtttcct gtgtgaaatt gttatccgct cacaattcca cacaacatac
     5581 gagccggaag cataaagtgt aaagcctggg gtgcctaatg agtgagctaa ctcacattaa
     5641 ttgcgttgcg ctcactgccc gctttccagt cgggaaacct gtcgtgccag ctgcattaat
     5701 gaatcggcca acgcgcgggg agaggcggtt tgcgtattgg gcgctcttcc gcttcctcgc
     5761 tcactgactc gctgcgctcg gtcgttcggc tgcggcgagc ggtatcagct cactcaaagg
     5821 cggtaatacg gttatccaca gaatcagggg ataacgcagg aaagaacatg tgagcaaaag
     5881 gccagcaaaa ggccaggaac cgtaaaaagg ccgcgttgct ggcgtttttc cataggctcc
     5941 gcccccctga cgagcatcac aaaaatcgac gctcaagtca gaggtggcga aacccgacag
     6001 gactataaag ataccaggcg tttccccctg gaagctccct cgtgcgctct cctgttccga
     6061 ccctgccgct taccggatac ctgtccgcct ttctcccttc gggaagcgtg gcgctttctc
     6121 atagctcacg ctgtaggtat ctcagttcgg tgtaggtcgt tcgctccaag ctgggctgtg
     6181 tgcacgaacc ccccgttcag cccgaccgct gcgccttatc cggtaactat cgtcttgagt
     6241 ccaacccggt aagacacgac ttatcgccac tggcagcagc cactggtaac aggattagca
     6301 gagcgaggta tgtaggcggt gctacagagt tcttgaagtg gtggcctaac tacggctaca
     6361 ctagaagaac agtatttggt atctgcgctc tgctgaagcc agttaccttc ggaaaaagag
     6421 ttggtagctc ttgatccggc aaacaaacca ccgctggtag cggtggtttt tttgtttgca
     6481 agcagcagat tacgcgcaga aaaaaaggat ctcaagaaga tcctttgatc ttttctacgg
     6541 ggtctgacgc tcagtggaac gaaaactcac gttaagggat tttggtcatg agattatcaa
     6601 aaaggatctt cacctagatc cttttaaatt aaaaatgaag ttttaaatca atctaaagta
     6661 tatatgagta aacttggtct gacagttacc aatgcttaat cagtgaggca cctatctcag
     6721 cgatctgtct atttcgttca tccatagttg cctgactccc cgtcgtgtag ataactacga
     6781 tacgggaggg cttaccatct ggccccagtg ctgcaatgat accgcgagac ccacgctcac
     6841 cggctccaga tttatcagca ataaaccagc cagccggaag ggccgagcgc agaagtggtc
     6901 ctgcaacttt atccgcctcc atccagtcta ttaattgttg ccgggaagct agagtaagta
     6961 gttcgccagt taatagtttg cgcaacgttg ttgccattgc tacaggcatc gtggtgtcac
     7021 gctcgtcgtt tggtatggct tcattcagct ccggttccca acgatcaagg cgagttacat
     7081 gatcccccat gttgtgcaaa aaagcggtta gctccttcgg tcctccgatc gttgtcagaa
     7141 gtaagttggc cgcagtgtta tcactcatgg ttatggcagc actgcataat tctcttactg
     7201 tcatgccatc cgtaagatgc ttttctgtga ctggtgagta ctcaaccaag tcattctgag
     7261 aatagtgtat gcggcgaccg agttgctctt gcccggcgtc aatacgggat aataccgcgc
     7321 cacatagcag aactttaaaa gtgctcatca ttggaaaacg ttcttcgggg cgaaaactct
     7381 caaggatctt accgctgttg agatccagtt cgatgtaacc cactcgtgca cccaactgat
     7441 cttcagcatc ttttactttc accagcgttt ctgggtgagc aaaaacagga aggcaaaatg
     7501 ccgcaaaaaa gggaataagg gcgacacgga aatgttgaat actcatactc ttcctttttc
     7561 aatattattg aagcatttat cagggttatt gtctcatgag cggatacata tttgaatgta
     7621 tttagaaaaa taaacaaata ggggttccgc gcacatttcc ccgaaaagtg ccacctgacg
     7681 tcga
//
